Addgene plasmid #147533: pLNHA-C1-HsNot1iso1_1318-1605_S
Purpose: Mammalian Expression of HsNot1iso1_1318-1605
Depositing lab: Elisa Izaurralde. Depositing organization: Max Planck Institute for Developmental Biology. Publication: NOT10 and C2orf29/NOT11 form a conserved module of the CCR4-NOT complex that docks onto the NOT1 N-terminal domain. Bawankar P, Loh B, Wohlbold L, Schmidt S, Izaurralde E. RNA Biol. 2013 Feb;10(2):228-44. doi: 10.4161/rna.23018. Epub 2013 Jan 9. PubMed 23303381.
Backbone
  Vector backbone: Unknown
  Vector type: Mammalian Expression
Growth in bacteria
  Bacterial resistance: Kanamycin, 50 μg/mL
  Growth temperature: 37°C
  Growth strain: DH5alpha
  Copy number: High Copy
Gene/Insert
  Gene/Insert name: HsNot1iso1_1318-1605
  Species: H. sapiens (human)
  Entrez Gene: CNOT1 (a.k.a. AD-005, CDC39, HPE12, NOT1, NOT1H, VIBOS)
  Cloning method: Unknown
Terms and licenses: Academic/Nonprofit Terms; Industry Terms: Not Available to Industry
Depositor comments: sequence of isoform 1 given by NCBI: NM_016284.4 Plasmids from this collection were made available to the research community and donated after the lab closed. Please note that the sequence provided by the depositing laboratory may be theoretical/predicted or based on Sanger sequencing results. There may be discrepancies between sequencing results obtained by Addgene and the depositor sequence. If an Addgene verified sequence is not available, please contact before placing your order to request that our lab fully sequence the plasmid.
How to cite: pLNHA-C1-HsNot1iso1_1318-1605_S was a gift from Elisa Izaurralde (Addgene plasmid # 147533 ; http://n2t.net/addgene:147533 ; RRID:Addgene_147533)
