[The description below was written by a language model from this plasmid's Addgene catalogue record and pLannotate feature annotations shown in this document.]
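Description:
pLNHA-C1-HsNot1iso1_1318-1605_S is a 5,016 nt mammalian expression plasmid that produces a fragment of human CNOT1 (NOT1 isoform 1, residues 1318–1605), the scaffold subunit of the CCR4-NOT deadenylase complex. The catalogue lists the backbone as unknown. The annotated layout is a CMV-driven cassette followed by an SV40 poly(A) signal, an f1 ori, a dual-promoter NeoR/KanR unit and a high-copy ColE1/pUC origin. This arrangement and the "C1" in the name resemble a common C1-type mammalian expression vector in which the usual N-terminal fusion partner has been replaced. The plasmid is propagated in E. coli under kanamycin selection. The aminoglycoside phosphotransferase gene is preceded by both a bacterial (AmpR) promoter and the SV40 enhancer/early promoter and is followed by the HSV TK poly(A) signal, so it could also confer G418 resistance in mammalian cells.

Downstream of the CMV enhancer/promoter, the open reading frame begins with a short fragment of the bacteriophage lambda N protein, followed by an HA epitope (annotated as a partial 3xHA match) and then the CNOT1 fragment. This matches the "LNHA" (lambda N–HA) part of the name. The lambda N peptide is a small RNA-binding module that recognises boxB hairpins, so fusions of this kind are generally used to tether a protein to a boxB-containing reporter mRNA and test its effect on that transcript. The HA tag allows detection or immunoprecipitation. The record itself states only mammalian expression as the purpose, in the context of work mapping how CCR4-NOT subunits dock onto NOT1 domains. Several short annotated hits (HIV-1 LTR, SV40 large T antigen, ble and bGH poly(A) fragments) are probably incidental matches to backbone sequence rather than functional elements.
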