Features (pLannotate 1.2.2; 18 found; start..end, strand, type, name):
     61..364     +  enhancer       CMV enhancer: human cytomegalovirus immediate early enhancer
    365..568     +  promoter       CMV promoter: human cytomegalovirus (CMV) immediate early promoter
    564..597     +  LTR            5' LTR (truncated) (fragment): truncated 5' long terminal repeat (LTR) from HIV-1
    613..631     +  promoter       T7 promoter: promoter for bacteriophage T7 RNA polymerase
    665..730     +  CDS            N (fragment): REGN_LAMBD - Experimental evidence at protein level: Swiss-Prot protein existence level 1. Plays a role as a transcriptional antitermination factor that allows the virus to initiate its lytic phase. Activates expression of the delayed viral early genes by modifying host RNA polymerase (RNAP) into a form that is resistant to termination signals. This antitermination function requires the host NusA protein which serves to stabilize the interaction between antitermination protein N and host RNA polymerase. From Escherichia phage lambda (Bacteriophage lambda).
    755..781     +  CDS            3xHA (fragment): three tandem HA epitope tags
    794..1660    +  CDS            CNOT1 (fragment): CNOT1_HUMAN - Also known as CDC39, KIAA1007, NOT1. Experimental evidence at protein level: Swiss-Prot protein existence level 1. Scaffolding component of the CCR4-NOT complex which is one of the major cellular mRNA deadenylases and is linked to various cellular processes including bulk mRNA degradation, miRNA-mediated repression, translational repression during translational initiation and general transcription regulation. Additional complex functions may be a consequence of its influence on mRNA expression. Its scaffolding function implies its interaction with the catalytic complex module and
   1664..1685    +  misc_feature   MCS (fragment): multiple cloning site
   1697..1781    +  CDS            large T antigen (fragment): large T antigen from SV40 (simian virus 40)
   1804..1925    +  polyA_signal   SV40 poly(A) signal: SV40 polyadenylation signal
   1959..2387    -  rep_origin     f1 ori (sequence partly withheld): f1 bacteriophage origin of replication; arrow indicates direction of (+) strand synthesis
   2414..2518    +  promoter       AmpR promoter: bla
   2520..2877    +  promoter       SV40 promoter: SV40 enhancer and early promoter
   2912..3706    +  CDS            NeoR/KanR: aminoglycoside phosphotransferase from Tn5; aph(3')-II (or nptII); confers resistance to neomycin, kanamycin, and G418 (Geneticin®)
   3727..3879    +  CDS            ble (fragment): BLE_KLEPN - Experimental evidence at protein level: Swiss-Prot protein existence level 1. Binding protein with a strong affinity to the bleomycin family of antibiotics. Binds to CL990; an antimitotic-antibiotic compound. From Klebsiella pneumoniae.
   3938..3985    +  polyA_signal   HSV TK poly(A) signal: herpes simplex virus thymidine kinase polyadenylation signal (Cole and Stacy, 1985)
   4076..4092    -  polyA_signal   bGH poly(A) signal (fragment): bovine growth hormone polyadenylation signal
   4314..4902    +  rep_origin     ori: high-copy-number ColE1/pMB1/pBR322/pUC origin of replication
>Addgene plasmid #147533 | pLNHA-C1-HsNot1iso1_1318-1605_S | addgene full sequence | sequence record 357076 | Addgene NGS Result
TAGTTATTAATAGTAATCAATTACGGGGTCATTAGTTCATAGCCCATATATGGAGTTCCGCGTTACATAA
CTTACGGTAAATGGCCCGCCTGGCTGACCGCCCAACGACCCCCGCCCATTGACGTCAATAATGACGTATG
TTCCCATAGTAACGCCAATAGGGACTTTCCATTGACGTCAATGGGTGGAGTATTTACGGTAAACTGCCCA
CTTGGCAGTACATCAAGTGTATCATATGCCAAGTACGCCCCCTATTGACGTCAATGACGGTAAATGGCCC
GCCTGGCATTATGCCCAGTACATGACCTTATGGGACTTTCCTACTTGGCAGTACATCTACGTATTAGTCA
TCGCTATTACCATGGTGATGCGGTTTTGGCAGTACATCAATGGGCGTGGATAGCGGTTTGACTCACGGGG
ATTTCCAAGTCTCCACCCCATTGACGTCAATGGGAGTTTGTTTTGGCACCAAAATCAACGGGACTTTCCA
AAATGTCGTAACAACTCCGCCCCATTGACGCAAATGGGCGGTAGGCGTGTACGGTGGGAGGTCTATATAA
GCAGAGCTCTCTGGCTAACTAGAGAACCCACTGCTTACTGGCTTATCGAAATTAATACGACTCACTATAG
GGAGACCCAAGCTCTAGCGCTACCGGTCGCCACCATGGACGCACAAACACGACGACGTGAGCGTCGCGCT
GAGAAACAAGCTCAATGGAAAGCTGCAAACGGTGGATCTCCTCCACATATGGCTTACCCATACGATGTTC
CAGATTACGCTCCTCCATCTCGAGCTGCTCCAAAGAAAGATGTCAAGCAGCCAGAAGAACTCCCTCCCAT
CACAACCACAACAACTTCTACTACACCAGCTACCAACACCACTTGTACAGCCACGGTTCCACCACAGCCA
CAGTACAGCTACCACGACATCAATGTCTATTCCCTTGCGGGCTTGGCACCACACATTACTCTAAATCCAA
CAATTCCCTTGTTTCAGGCCCATCCACAGTTGAAGCAGTGTGTGCGTCAGGCAATTGAACGGGCTGTCCA
GGAGCTGGTCCATCCTGTGGTGGATCGATCAATTAAGATTGCCATGACTACTTGTGAGCAAATAGTCAGG
AAGGATTTTGCCCTGGATTCGGAGGAATCTCGAATGCGAATAGCAGCTCATCACATGATGCGTAACTTGA
CAGCTGGAATGGCTATGATTACATGCAGGGAACCTTTGCTCATGAGCATATCTACCAACTTAAAAAACAG
TTTTGCCTCAGCCCTTCGTACTGCTTCCCCACAACAAAGAGAAATGATGGATCAGGCAGCTGCTCAATTA
GCTCAGGACAATTGTGAGTTGGCTTGCTGTTTTATTCAGAAGACTGCAGTAGAAAAAGCAGGCCCTGAGA
TGGACAAGAGATTAGCAACTGAATTTGAGCTGAGAAAACATGCTAGGCAAGAAGGACGCAGATACTGTGA
TCCTGTTGTTTTAACATATCAAGCTGAACGGATGCCAGAGCAAATCAGGCTGAAAGTTGGTGGTGTGGAC
CCAAAGCAGTTGGCTGTTTACGAAGAGTTTGCACGCAATGTTCCTGGCTTCTTACCTACAAATGACTTAA
GTCAGCCCACGGGATTTTTAGCCCAGCCCATGAAGCAAGCTTGGGCAACATAGCCGCGGGCCCGGGATCC
ACCGGATCTAGATAACTGATCATAATCAGCCATACCACATTTGTAGAGGTTTTACTTGCTTTAAAAAACC
TCCCACACCTCCCCCTGAACCTGAAACATAAAATGAATGCAATTGTTGTTGTTAACTTGTTTATTGCAGC
TTATAATGGTTACAAATAAAGCAATAGCATCACAAATTTCACAAATAAAGCATTTTTTTCACTGCATTCT
AGTTGTGGTTTGTCCAAACTCATCAATGTATCTTAACGCGTAAATTGTAAGCGTTAATATTTTGTTAAAA
TTCGCGTTAAATTTTTGTTAAATCAGCTCATTTTTTAACCAATAGGCCGAAATCGGCAAAATCCCTTATA
AATCAAAAGAATAGACCGAGATAGGGT
[37 nt withheld, positions 2058-2094]
AAAGAACGTGGACTCCAACGTCAAAGG
[49 nt withheld, positions 2122-2170]
T
[91 nt withheld, positions 2172-2262]
G
[124 nt withheld, positions 2264-2387]
CAGGTGGCACTTTTCGGGGAAATGTGCGCGGAACCCCTATTTGTTTATTTTTCTAAATACATTCAAATAT
GTATCCGCTCATGAGACAATAACCCTGATAAATGCTTCAATAATATTGAAAAAGGAAGAGTCCTGAGGCG
GAAAGAACCAGCTGTGGAATGTGTGTCAGTTAGGGTGTGGAAAGTCCCCAGGCTCCCCAGCAGGCAGAAG
TATGCAAAGCATGCATCTCAATTAGTCAGCAACCAGGTGTGGAAAGTCCCCAGGCTCCCCAGCAGGCAGA
AGTATGCAAAGCATGCATCTCAATTAGTCAGCAACCATAGTCCCGCCCCTAACTCCGCCCATCCCGCCCC
TAACTCCGCCCAGTTCCGCCCATTCTCCGCCCCATGGCTGACTAATTTTTTTTATTTATGCAGAGGCCGA
GGCCGCCTCGGCCTCTGAGCTATTCCAGAAGTAGTGAGGAGGCTTTTTTGGAGGCCTAGGCTTTTGCAAA
GATCGATCAAGAGACAGGATGAGGATCGTTTCGCATGATTGAACAAGATGGATTGCACGCAGGTTCTCCG
GCCGCTTGGGTGGAGAGGCTATTCGGCTATGACTGGGCACAACAGACAATCGGCTGCTCTGATGCCGCCG
TGTTCCGGCTGTCAGCGCAGGGGCGCCCGGTTCTTTTTGTCAAGACCGACCTGTCCGGTGCCCTGAATGA
ACTGCAAGACGAGGCAGCGCGGCTATCGTGGCTGGCCACGACGGGCGTTCCTTGCGCAGCTGTGCTCGAC
GTTGTCACTGAAGCGGGAAGGGACTGGCTGCTATTGGGCGAAGTGCCGGGGCAGGATCTCCTGTCATCTC
ACCTTGCTCCTGCCGAGAAAGTATCCATCATGGCTGATGCAATGCGGCGGCTGCATACGCTTGATCCGGC
TACCTGCCCATTCGACCACCAAGCGAAACATCGCATCGAGCGAGCACGTACTCGGATGGAAGCCGGTCTT
GTCGATCAGGATGATCTGGACGAAGAGCATCAGGGGCTCGCGCCAGCCGAACTGTTCGCCAGGCTCAAGG
CGAGCATGCCCGACGGCGAGGATCTCGTCGTGACCCATGGCGATGCCTGCTTGCCGAATATCATGGTGGA
AAATGGCCGCTTTTCTGGATTCATCGACTGTGGCCGGCTGGGTGTGGCGGACCGCTATCAGGACATAGCG
TTGGCTACCCGTGATATTGCTGAAGAGCTTGGCGGCGAATGGGCTGACCGCTTCCTCGTGCTTTACGGTA
TCGCCGCTCCCGATTCGCAGCGCATCGCCTTCTATCGCCTTCTTGACGAGTTCTTCTGAGCGGGACTCTG
GGGTTCGAAATGACCGACCAAGCGACGCCCAACCTGCCATCACGAGATTTCGATTCCACCGCCGCCTTCT
ATGAAAGGTTGGGCTTCGGAATCGTTTTCCGGGACGCCGGCTGGATGATCCTCCAGCGCGGGGATCTCAT
GCTGGAGTTCTTCGCCCACCCTAGGGGGAGGCTAACTGAAACACGGAAGGAGACAATACCGGAAGGAACC
CGCGCTATGACGGCAATAAAAAGACAGAATAAAACGCACGGTGTTGGGTCGTTTGTTCATAAACGCGGGG
TTCGGTCCCAGGGCTGGCACTCTGTCGATACCCCACCGAGACCCCATTGGGGCCAATACGCCCGCGTTTC
TTCCTTTTCCCCACCCCACCCCCCAAGTTCGGGTGAAGGCCCAGGGCTCGCAGCCAACGTCGGGGCGGCA
GGCCCTGCCATAGCCTCAGGTTACTCATATATACTTTAGATTGATTTAAAACTTCATTTTTAATTTAAAA
GGATCTAGGTGAAGATCCTTTTTGATAATCTCATGACCAAAATCCCTTAACGTGAGTTTTCGTTCCACTG
AGCGTCAGACCCCGTAGAAAAGATCAAAGGATCTTCTTGAGATCCTTTTTTTCTGCGCGTAATCTGCTGC
TTGCAAACAAAAAAACCACCGCTACCAGCGGTGGTTTGTTTGCCGGATCAAGAGCTACCAACTCTTTTTC
CGAAGGTAACTGGCTTCAGCAGAGCGCAGATACCAAATACTGTTCTTCTAGTGTAGCCGTAGTTAGGCCA
CCACTTCAAGAACTCTGTAGCACCGCCTACATACCTCGCTCTGCTAATCCTGTTACCAGTGGCTGCTGCC
AGTGGCGATAAGTCGTGTCTTACCGGGTTGGACTCAAGACGATAGTTACCGGATAAGGCGCAGCGGTCGG
GCTGAACGGGGGGTTCGTGCACACAGCCCAGCTTGGAGCGAACGACCTACACCGAACTGAGATACCTACA
GCGTGAGCTATGAGAAAGCGCCACGCTTCCCGAAGGGAGAAAGGCGGACAGGTATCCGGTAAGCGGCAGG
GTCGGAACAGGAGAGCGCACGAGGGAGCTTCCAGGGGGAAACGCCTGGTATCTTTATAGTCCTGTCGGGT
TTCGCCACCTCTGACTTGAGCGTCGATTTTTGTGATGCTCGTCAGGGGGGCGGAGCCTATGGAAAAACGC
CAGCAACGCGGCCTTTTTACGGTTCCTGGCCTTTTGCTGGCCTTTTGCTCACATGTTCTTTCCTGCGTTA
TCCCCTGATTCTGTGGATAACCGTATTACCGCCATGCAT
